>Addgene plasmid #207953 | pLenti CMV TRE3G Puro FLAG-DD-ER-mCherry-TRF1-FokI D450A | addgene full sequence | sequence record 410736 | Addgene NGS Result
ATTTATGCAGAGGCCGAGGCCGCCTCGGCCTCTGAGCTATTCCAGAAGTAGTGAGGAGGCTTTTTTGGAG
GCCTAGGGACGTACCCAATTCGCCCTATAGTGAGTCGTATTACGCGCGCTCACTGGCCGTCGTTTTACAA
CGTCGTGACTGGGAAAACCCTGGCGTTACCCAACTTAATCGCCTTGCAGCACATCCCCCTTTCGCCAGCT
GGCGTAATAGCGAAGAGGCCCGCACCGATCGCCCTTCCCAACAGTTGCGCAGCCTGAATGGCGAATGGG
[124 nt withheld, positions 280-403]
C
[91 nt withheld, positions 405-495]
A
[49 nt withheld, positions 497-545]
CCTTTGACGTTGGAGTCCACGTTCTTT
[37 nt withheld, positions 573-609]
ACCCTATCTCGGTCTATTCTTTTGATTTATAAGGGATTTTGCCGATTTCGGCCTATTGGTTAAAAAATGA
GCTGATTTAACAAAAATTTAACGCGAATTTTAACAAAATATTAACGCTTACAATTTAGGTGGCACTTTTC
GGGGAAATGTGCGCGGAACCCCTATTTGTTTATTTTTCTAAATACATTCAAATATGTATCCGCTCATGAG
ACAATAACCCTGATAAATGCTTCAATAATATTGAAAAAGGAAGAGTATGAGTATTCAACATTTCCGTGTC
GCCCTTATTCCCTTTTTTGCGGCATTTTGCCTTCCTGTTTTTGCTCACCCAGAAACGCTGGTGAAAGTAA
AAGATGCTGAAGATCAGTTGGGTGCACGAGTGGGTTACATCGAACTGGATCTCAACAGCGGTAAGATCCT
TGAGAGTTTTCGCCCCGAAGAACGTTTTCCAATGATGAGCACTTTTAAAGTTCTGCTATGTGGCGCGGTA
TTATCCCGTATTGACGCCGGGCAAGAGCAACTCGGTCGCCGCATACACTATTCTCAGAATGACTTGGTTG
AGTACTCACCAGTCACAGAAAAGCATCTTACGGATGGCATGACAGTAAGAGAATTATGCAGTGCTGCCAT
AACCATGAGTGATAACACTGCGGCCAACTTACTTCTGACAACGATCGGAGGACCGAAGGAGCTAACCGCT
TTTTTGCACAACATGGGGGATCATGTAACTCGCCTTGATCGTTGGGAACCGGAGCTGAATGAAGCCATAC
CAAACGACGAGCGTGACACCACGATGCCTGTAGCAATGGCAACAACGTTGCGCAAACTATTAACTGGCGA
ACTACTTACTCTAGCTTCCCGGCAACAATTAATAGACTGGATGGAGGCGGATAAAGTTGCAGGACCACTT
CTGCGCTCGGCCCTTCCGGCTGGCTGGTTTATTGCTGATAAATCTGGAGCCGGTGAGCGTGGGTCTCGCG
GTATCATTGCAGCACTGGGGCCAGATGGTAAGCCCTCCCGTATCGTAGTTATCTACACGACGGGGAGTCA
GGCAACTATGGATGAACGAAATAGACAGATCGCTGAGATAGGTGCCTCACTGATTAAGCATTGGTAACTG
TCAGACCAAGTTTACTCATATATACTTTAGATTGATTTAAAACTTCATTTTTAATTTAAAAGGATCTAGG
TGAAGATCCTTTTTGATAATCTCATGACCAAAATCCCTTAACGTGAGTTTTCGTTCCACTGAGCGTCAGA
CCCCGTAGAAAAGATCAAAGGATCTTCTTGAGATCCTTTTTTTCTGCGCGTAATCTGCTGCTTGCAAACA
AAAAAACCACCGCTACCAGCGGTGGTTTGTTTGCCGGATCAAGAGCTACCAACTCTTTTTCCGAAGGTAA
CTGGCTTCAGCAGAGCGCAGATACCAAATACTGTTCTTCTAGTGTAGCCGTAGTTAGGCCACCACTTCAA
GAACTCTGTAGCACCGCCTACATACCTCGCTCTGCTAATCCTGTTACCAGTGGCTGCTGCCAGTGGCGAT
AAGTCGTGTCTTACCGGGTTGGACTCAAGACGATAGTTACCGGATAAGGCGCAGCGGTCGGGCTGAACGG
GGGGTTCGTGCACACAGCCCAGCTTGGAGCGAACGACCTACACCGAACTGAGATACCTACAGCGTGAGCT
ATGAGAAAGCGCCACGCTTCCCGAAGGGAGAAAGGCGGACAGGTATCCGGTAAGCGGCAGGGTCGGAACA
GGAGAGCGCACGAGGGAGCTTCCAGGGGGAAACGCCTGGTATCTTTATAGTCCTGTCGGGTTTCGCCACC
TCTGACTTGAGCGTCGATTTTTGTGATGCTCGTCAGGGGGGCGGAGCCTATGGAAAAACGCCAGCAACGC
GGCCTTTTTACGGTTCCTGGCCTTTTGCTGGCCTTTTGCTCACATGTTCTTTCCTGCGTTATCCCCTGAT
TCTGTGGATAACCGTATTACCGCCTTTGAGTGAGCTGATACCGCTCGCCGCAGCCGAACGACCGAGCGCA
GCGAGTCAGTGAGCGAGGAAGCGGAAGAGCGCCCAATACGCAAACCGCCTCTCCCCGCGCGTTGGCCGAT
TCATTAATGCAGCTGGCACGACAGGTTTCCCGACTGGAAAGCGGGCAGTGAGCGCAACGCAATTAATGTG
AGTTAGCTCACTCATTAGGCACCCCAGGCTTTACACTTTATGCTTCCGGCTCGTATGTTGTGTGGAATTG
TGAGCGGATAACAATTTCACACAGGAAACAGCTATGACCATGATTACGCCAAGCGCGCAATTAACCCTCA
CTAAAGGGAACAAAAGCTGGAGCTGCAAGCTTAATGTAGTCTTATGCAATACTCTTGTAGTCTTGCAACA
TGGTAACGATGAGTTAGCAACATGCCTTACAAGGAGAGAAAAAGCACCGTGCATGCCGATTGGTGGAAGT
AAGGTGGTACGATCGTGCCTTATTAGGAAGGCAACAGACGGGTCTGACATGGATTGGACGAACCACTGAA
TTGCCGCATTGCAGAGATATTGTATTTAAGTGCCTAGCTCGATACATAAACGGGTCTCTCTGGTTAGACC
AGATCTGAGCCTGGGAGCTCTCTGGCTAACTAGGGAACCCACTGCTTAAGCCTCAATAAAGCTTGCCTTG
AGTGCTTCAAGTAGTGTGTGCCCGTCTGTTGTGTGACTCTGGTAACTAGAGATCCCTCAGACCCTTTTAG
TCAGTGTGGAAAATCTCTAGCAGTGGCGCCCGAACAGGGACTTGAAAGCGAAAGGGAAACCAGAGGAGCT
CTCTCGACGCAGGACTCGGCTTGCTGAAGCGCGCACGGCAAGAGGCGAGGGGCGGCGACTGGTGAGTACG
CCAAAAATTTTGACTAGCGGAGGCTAGAAGGAGAGAGATGGGTGCGAGAGCGTCAGTATTAAGCGGGGGA
GAATTAGATCGCGATGGGAAAAAATTCGGTTAAGGCCAGGGGGAAAGAAAAAATATAAATTAAAACATAT
AGTATGGGCAAGCAGGGAGCTAGAACGATTCGCAGTTAATCCTGGCCTGTTAGAAACATCAGAAGGCTGT
AGACAAATACTGGGACAGCTACAACCATCCCTTCAGACAGGATCAGAAGAACTTAGATCATTATATAATA
CAGTAGCAACCCTCTATTGTGTGCATCAAAGGATAGAGATAAAAGACACCAAGGAAGCTTTAGACAAGAT
AGAGGAAGAGCAAAACAAAAGTAAGACCACCGCACAGCAAGCGGCCGCTGATCTTCAGACCTGGAGGAGG
AGATATGAGGGACAATTGGAGAAGTGAATTATATAAATATAAAGTAGTAAAAATTGAACCATTAGGAGTA
GCACCCACCAAGGCAAAGAGAAGAGTGGTGCAGAGAGAAAAAAGAGCAGTGGGAATAGGAGCTTTGTTCC
TTGGGTTCTTGGGAGCAGCAGGAAGCACTATGGGCGCAGCGTCAATGACGCTGACGGTACAGGCCAGACA
ATTATTGTCTGGTATAGTGCAGCAGCAGAACAATTTGCTGAGGGCTATTGAGGCGCAACAGCATCTGTTG
CAACTCACAGTCTGGGGCATCAAGCAGCTCCAGGCAAGAATCCTGGCTGTGGAAAGATACCTAAAGGATC
AACAGCTCCTGGGGATTTGGGGTTGCTCTGGAAAACTCATTTGCACCACTGCTGTGCCTTGGAATGCTAG
TTGGAGTAATAAATCTCTGGAACAGATTTGGAATCACACGACCTGGATGGAGTGGGACAGAGAAATTAAC
AATTACACAAGCTTAATACACTCCTTAATTGAAGAATCGCAAAACCAGCAAGAAAAGAATGAACAAGAAT
TATTGGAATTAGATAAATGGGCAAGTTTGTGGAATTGGTTTAACATAACAAATTGGCTGTGGTATATAAA
ATTATTCATAATGATAGTAGGAGGCTTGGTAGGTTTAAGAATAGTTTTTGCTGTACTTTCTATAGTGAAT
AGAGTTAGGCAGGGATATTCACCATTATCGTTTCAGACCCACCTCCCAACCCCGAGGGGACCCGACAGGC
CCGAAGGAATAGAAGAAGAAGGTGGAGAGAGAGACAGAGACAGATCCATTCGATTAGTGAACGGATCTCG
ACGGTATCGGTTAACTTTTAAAAGAAAAGGGGGGATTGGGGGGTACAGTGCAGGGGAAAGAATAGTAGAC
ATAATAGCAACAGACATACAAACTAAAGAATTACAAAAACAAATTACAAAAATTCAAAATTTTATCGATC
ACGAGACTAGCCTCGAGTTGGCTTTACTCCCTATCAGTGATAGAGAACGTATGAAGAGTTTACTCCCTAT
CAGTGATAGAGAACGTATGCAGACTTTACTCCCTATCAGTGATAGAGAACGTATAAGGAGTTTACTCCCT
ATCAGTGATAGAGAACGTATGACCAGTTTACTCCCTATCAGTGATAGAGAACGTATCTACAGTTTACTCC
CTATCAGTGATAGAGAACGTATATCCAGTTTACTCCCTATCAGTGATAGAGAACGTATAAGCTTTAGGCG
TGTACGGTGGGCGCCTATAAAAGCAGAGCTCGTTTAGTGAACCGTCAGATCGCCTGGAGCAATTCCACAA
CACTTTTGTCTTATACCAACTTTCCGTACCACTTCCTACCCTCGTAAACCGGTTCGTCGACTAGTCCAGT
GTGGTGGAATTCTGCAGATATCAACAAGTTTGTACAAAAAAGCAGGCTCCGCGGCCGCCCCCTTCACCAT
GGACTACAAAGACCATGACGGTGATTATAAAGATCATGACATCGATTACAAGGATGACGATGACAAGCTT
GGAAGCGGAGTGCAGGTGGAAACCATCTCCCCAGGAGACGGGCGCACCTTCCCCAAGCGCGGCCAGACCT
GTGTGGTGCACTACACCGGGATGCTTGAAGATGGAAAGAAAGTCGATTCCTCCCGGGACAGAAACAAGCC
CTTTAAGTTTATGCTAGGCAAGCAGGAGGTGATCCGAGGCTGGGAAGAAGGGGTTGCCCAGATGAGTGTG
GGTCAGAGAGCCAAACTGACTATATCTCCAGATTATGCCTATGGTGCCACTGGGCACCCAGGCATCATCC
CACCACATGCCACTCTCGTCTTCGATGTGGAGCTTCTAAAACCGGAAACCGGTGAATTCATGAGAGCTGC
CAACCTTTGGCCAAGCCCGCTCATGATCAAACGCTCTAAGAAGAACAGCCTGGCCTTGTCCCTGACGGCC
GACCAGATGGTCAGTGCCTTGTTGGATGCTGAGCCCCCCATACTCTATTCCGAGTATGATCCTACCAGAC
CCTTCAGTGAAGCTTCGATGATGGGCTTACTGACCAACCTGGCAGACAGGGAGCTGGTTCACATGATCAA
CTGGGCGAAGAGGGTGCCAGGCTTTGTGGATTTGACCCTCCATGATCAGGTCCACCTTCTAGAATGTGCC
TGGCTAGAGATCCTGATGATTGGTCTCGTCTGGCGCTCCATGGAGCACCCAGTGAAGCTACTGTTTGCTC
CTAACTTGCTCTTGGACAGGAACCAGGGAAAATGTGTAGAGGGCATGGTGGAGATCTTCGACATGCTGCT
GGCTACATCATCTCGGTTCCGCATGATGAATCTGCAGGGAGAGGAGTTTGTGTGCCTCAAATCTATTATT
TTGCTTAATTCTGGAGTGTACACATTTCTGTCCAGCACCCTGAAGTCTCTGGAAGAGAAGGACCATATCC
ACCGAGTCCTGGACAAGATCACAGACACTTTGATCCACCTGATGGCCAAGGCAGGCCTGACCCTGCAGCA
GCAGCACCAGCGGCTGGCCCAGCTCCTCCTCATCCTCTCCCACATCAGGCACATGAGTAACAAAGGCATG
GAGCATCTGTACAGCATGAAGTGCAAGAACGTGGTGCCCCTCTATGACCTGCTGCTGGAGGCGGCGGACG
CCCACCGCCTACATGCGCCCACTAGCCGTGGAGGGGCATCCGTGGAGGAGACGGACCAAAGCCACTTGGC
CACTGCGGGCTCTACTTCATCGCATTCCTTGCAAAAGTATTACATCACGGGGGAGGCAGAGGGTTTCCCT
GCCACGGTCCTCGACATGGTGAGCAAGGGCGAGGAGGATAACATGGCCATCATCAAGGAGTTCATGCGCT
TCAAGGTGCACATGGAGGGCTCCGTGAACGGCCACGAGTTCGAGATCGAGGGCGAGGGCGAGGGCCGCCC
CTACGAGGGCACCCAGACCGCCAAGCTGAAGGTGACCAAGGGTGGCCCCCTGCCCTTCGCCTGGGACATC
CTGTCCCCTCAGTTCATGTACGGCTCCAAGGCCTACGTGAAGCACCCCGCCGACATCCCCGACTACTTGA
AGCTGTCCTTCCCCGAGGGCTTCAAGTGGGAGCGCGTGATGAACTTCGAGGACGGCGGCGTGGTGACCGT
GACCCAGGACTCCTCCCTGCAGGACGGCGAGTTCATCTACAAGGTGAAGCTGCGCGGCACCAACTTCCCC
TCCGACGGCCCCGTAATGCAGAAGAAGACCATGGGCTGGGAGGCCTCCTCCGAGCGGATGTACCCCGAGG
ACGGCGCCCTGAAGGGCGAGATCAAGCAGAGGCTGAAGCTGAAGGACGGCGGCCACTACGACGCTGAGGT
CAAGACCACCTACAAGGCCAAGAAGCCCGTGCAGCTGCCCGGCGCCTACAACGTCAACATCAAGTTGGAC
ATCACCTCCCACAACGAGGACTACACCATCGTGGAACAGTACGAACGCGCCGAGGGCCGCCACTCCACCG
GCGGCATGGACGAGCTGTACAAGGCGGCCGCTAAGCTTGCGGAGGATGTTTCCTCAGCGGCCCCGAGCCC
GCGGGGCTGTGCGGATGGTAGGGATGCCGACCCTACTGAGGAGCAGATGGCAGAAACAGAGAGAAACGAC
GAGGAGCAGTTCGAATGCCAGGAACTGCTCGAGTGCCAGGTGCAGGTGGGGGCCCCCGAGGAGGAGGAGG
AGGAGGAGGAGGACGCGGGCCTGGTGGCCGAGGCCGAGGCCGTGGCTGCCGGCTGGATGCTCGATTTCCT
CTGCCTCTCTCTTTGCCGAGCTTTCCGCGACGGCCGCTCCGAGGACTTCCGCAGGACCCGCAACAGCGCA
GAGGCTATTATTCATGGACTATCCAGTCTAACAGCTTGCCAGTTGAGAACGATATACATATGTCAGTTTT
TGACAAGAATTGCAGCAGGAAAAACCCTTGATGCACAGTTTGAAAATGATGAACGAATTACACCCTTGGA
ATCAGCCCTGATGATTTGGGGTTCAATTGAAAAGGAACATGACAAACTTCATGAAGAAATACAGAATTTA
ATTAAAATTCAGGCTATAGCTGTTTGTATGGAAAATGGCAACTTTAAAGAAGCAGAAGAAGTCTTTGAAA
GAATATTTGGTGATCCAAATTCTCATATGCCTTTCAAAAGCAAATTGCTTATGATAATCTCTCAGAAAGA
TACATTTCATTCCTTTTTTCAACACTTCAGCTACAACCACATGATGGAGAAAATTAAGAGTTATGTGAAT
TATGTGCTAAGTGAAAAATCATCAACCTTTCTAATGAAGGCAGCGGCAAAAGTAGTAGAAAGCAAAAGGA
CAAGAACAATAACTTCTCAAGATAAACCTAGTGGTAATGATGTTGAAATGGAAACTGAAGCTAATTTGGA
TACAAGAAAAAGTGTTAGTGACAAACAGTCTGCGGTAACTGAATCCTCAGAGGGTACAGTATCCTTATTG
AGGTCTCACAAGAATCTTTTCTTATCTAAGTTGCAACATGGAACCCAGCAACAAGACCTTAATAAGAAAG
AAAGAAGAGTAGGAACTCCTCAAAGTACAAAAAAGAAAAAAGAAAGCAGAAGAGCCACTGAAAGCAGAAT
ACCTGTTTCAAAGAGTCAGCCGGTAACTCCTGAAAAACATCGAGCTAGAAAAAGACAGGCATGGCTTTGG
GAAGAAGACAAGAATTTGAGATCTGGCGTGAGGAAATATGGAGAGGGAAACTGGTCTAAAATACTGTTGC
ATTATAAATTCAACAACCGGACAAGTGTCATGTTAAAAGACAGATGGAGGACCATGAAGAAACTAAAACT
GATTTCCTCAGACAGCGAAGACGGTACCACGACGATAAATCTAGATAGTAAGCTTGGATCCCAACTAGTC
AAAAGTGAACTGGAGGAGAAGAAATCTGAACTTCGTCATAAATTGAAATATGTGCCTCATGAATATATTG
AATTAATTGAAATTGCCAGAAATTCCACTCAGGATAGAATTCTTGAAATGAAGGTAATGGAATTTTTTAT
GAAAGTTTATGGATATAGAGGTAAACATTTGGGTGGATCAAGGAAACCGGCCGGAGCAATTTATACTGTC
GGATCTCCTATTGATTACGGTGTGATCGTGGATACTAAAGCTTATAGCGGAGGTTATAATCTGCCAATTG
GCCAAGCAGATGAAATGCAACGATATGTCGAAGAAAATCAAACACGAAACAAACATATCAACCCTAATGA
ATGGTGGAAAGTCTATCCATCTTCTGTAACGGAATTTAAGTTTTTATTTGTGAGTGGTCACTTTAAAGGA
AACTACAAAGCTCAGCTTACACGATTAAATCATATCACTAATTGTAATGGAGCTGTTCTTAGTGTAGAAG
AGCTTTTAATTGGTGGAGAAATGATTAAAGCCGGCACATTAACCTTAGAGGAAGTGAGACGGAAATTTAA
TAACGGCGAGATAAACTTTGGTTAAAAGGGTGGGCGCGCCGACCCAGCTTTCTTGTACAAAGTGGTTGAT
ATCCAGCACAGTGGCGGCCGCTCGACAATCAACCTCTGGATTACAAAATTTGTGAAAGATTGACTGGTAT
TCTTAACTATGTTGCTCCTTTTACGCTATGTGGATACGCTGCTTTAATGCCTTTGTATCATGCTATTGCT
TCCCGTATGGCTTTCATTTTCTCCTCCTTGTATAAATCCTGGTTGCTGTCTCTTTATGAGGAGTTGTGGC
CCGTTGTCAGGCAACGTGGCGTGGTGTGCACTGTGTTTGCTGACGCAACCCCCACTGGTTGGGGCATTGC
CACCACCTGTCAGCTCCTTTCCGGGACTTTCGCTTTCCCCCTCCCTATTGCCACGGCGGAACTCATCGCC
GCCTGCCTTGCCCGCTGCTGGACAGGGGCTCGGCTGTTGGGCACTGACAATTCCGTGGTGTTGTCGGGGA
AGCTGACGTCCTTTCCATGGCTGCTCGCCTGTGTTGCCACCTGGATTCTGCGCGGGACGTCCTTCTGCTA
CGTCCCTTCGGCCCTCAATCCAGCGGACCTTCCTTCCCGCGGCCTGCTGCCGGCTCTGCGGCCTCTTCCG
CGTCTTCGCCTTCGCCCTCAGACGAGTCGGATCTCCCTTTGGGCCGCCTCCCCGCCTGGAATTCTACCGG
GTAGGGGAGGCGCTTTTCCCAAGGCAGTCTGGAGCATGCGCTTTAGCAGCCCCGCTGGGCACTTGGCGCT
ACACAAGTGGCCTCTGGCCTCGCACACATTCCACATCCACCGGTAGGCGCCAACCGGCTCCGTTCTTTGG
TGGCCCCTTCGCGCCACCTTCTACTCCTCCCCTAGTCAGGAAGTTCCCCCCCGCCCCGCAGCTCGCGTCG
TGCAGGACGTGACAAATGGAAGTAGCACGTCTCACTAGTCTCGTGCAGATGGACAGCACCGCTGAGCAAT
GGAAGCGGGTAGGCCTTTGGGGCAGCGGCCAATAGCAGCTTTGCTCCTTCGCTTTCTGGGCTCAGAGGCT
GGGAAGGGGTGGGTCCGGGGGCGGGCTCAGGGGCGGGCTCAGGGGCGGGGCGGGCGCCCGAAGGTCCTCC
GGAGGCCCGGCATTCTGCACGCTTCAAAAGCGCACGTCTGCCGCGCTGTTCTCCTCTTCCTCATCTCCGG
GCCTTTCGACCTGCAGCCCAAGCTTACCATGACCGAGTACAAGCCCACGGTGCGCCTCGCCACCCGCGAC
GACGTCCCCAGGGCCGTACGCACCCTCGCCGCCGCGTTCGCCGACTACCCCGCCACGCGCCACACCGTCG
ATCCGGACCGCCACATCGAGCGGGTCACCGAGCTGCAAGAACTCTTCCTCACGCGCGTCGGGCTCGACAT
CGGCAAGGTGTGGGTCGCGGACGACGGCGCCGCGGTGGCGGTCTGGACCACGCCGGAGAGCGTCGAAGCG
GGGGCGGTGTTCGCCGAGATCGGCCCGCGCATGGCCGAGTTGAGCGGTTCCCGGCTGGCCGCGCAGCAAC
AGATGGAAGGCCTCCTGGCGCCGCACCGGCCCAAGGAGCCCGCGTGGTTCCTGGCCACCGTCGGCGTCTC
GCCCGACCACCAGGGCAAGGGTCTGGGCAGCGCCGTCGTGCTCCCCGGAGTGGAGGCGGCCGAGCGCGCC
GGGGTGCCCGCCTTCCTGGAGACCTCCGCGCCCCGCAACCTCCCCTTCTACGAGCGGCTCGGCTTCACCG
TCACCGCCGACGTCGAGGTGCCCGAAGGACCGCGCACCTGGTGCATGACCCGCAAGCCCGGTGCCTGACG
CCCGCCCCACGACCCGCAGCGCCCGACCGAAAGGAGCGCACGACCCCATGCATCTCGAGGGCCCGGTACC
TTTAAGACCAATGACTTACAAGGCAGCTGTAGATCTTAGCCACTTTTTAAAAGAAAAGGGGGGACTGGAA
GGGCTAGCTCACTCCCAACGAAGACAAGATCTGCTTTTTGCTTGTACTGGGTCTCTCTGGTTAGACCAGA
TCTGAGCCTGGGAGCTCTCTGGCTAACTAGGGAACCCACTGCTTAAGCCTCAATAAAGCTTGCCTTGAGT
GCTTCAAGTAGTGTGTGCCCGTCTGTTGTGTGACTCTGGTAACTAGAGATCCCTCAGACCCTTTTAGTCA
GTGTGGAAAATCTCTAGCAGTAGTAGTTCATGTCATCTTATTATTCAGTATTTATAACTTGCAAAGAAAT
GAATATCAGAGAGTGAGAGGAACTTGTTTATTGCAGCTTATAATGGTTACAAATAAAGCAATAGCATCAC
AAATTTCACAAATAAAGCATTTTTTTCACTGCATTCTAGTTGTGGTTTGTCCAAACTCATCAATGTATCT
TATCATGTCTGGCTCTAGCTATCCCGCCCCTAACTCCGCCCATCCCGCCCCTAACTCCGCCCAGTTCCGC
CCATTCTCCGCCCCATGGCTGACTAATTTTTTTT
Features (pLannotate 1.2.2; 35 found; start..end, strand, type, name):
     94..112     -  promoter       T7 promoter: promoter for bacteriophage T7 RNA polymerase
    120..275     +  CDS            lacZα (fragment): LacZα fragment of β-galactosidase; lacZ fragment
    280..708     +  rep_origin     f1 ori (sequence partly withheld): f1 bacteriophage origin of replication; arrow indicates direction of (+) strand synthesis
    761..865     +  promoter       AmpR promoter: bla
    866..1726    +  CDS            AmpR: β-lactamase; bla; confers resistance to ampicillin, carbenicillin, and related antibiotics
   1897..2485    +  rep_origin     ori: high-copy-number ColE1/pMB1/pBR322/pUC origin of replication
   2668..2760    +  CDS            lacI (fragment): lac repressor; lacI; The lac repressor binds to the lac operator to inhibit transcription in E. coli. This inhibition can be relieved by adding lactose or isopropyl-β-D-thiogalactopyranoside (IPTG).
   2773..2794    +  protein_bind   CAP binding site: CAP binding activates transcription in the presence of cAMP. E. coli catabolite activator protein
   2809..2839    +  promoter       lac promoter: promoter for the E. coli lac operon
   2843..2865    +  protein_bind   lac operator (fragment): The lac repressor binds to the lac operator to inhibit transcription in E. coli. This inhibition can be relieved by adding lactose or isopropyl-β-D-thiogalactopyranoside (IPTG). lac repressor encoded by lacI
   2908..2926    +  promoter       T3 promoter: promoter for bacteriophage T3 RNA polymerase
   2954..3180    +  promoter       RSV promoter: Rous sarcoma virus enhancer/promoter
   3181..3361    +  LTR            5' LTR (truncated): truncated 5' long terminal repeat (LTR) from HIV-1
   3408..3533    +  misc_feature   HIV-1 Ψ: packaging signal of human immunodeficiency virus type 1
   3517..3880    +  CDS            HIV-1 gag (fragment): gag protein from human immunodeficiency virus 1; gag
   4026..4259    +  misc_feature   RRE: The Rev response element (RRE) of HIV-1 allows for Rev-dependent mRNA export from the nucleus to the cytoplasm.
   4636..4736    +  CDS            Rev (fragment): human immunodeficiency virus 1 (HIV-1) Rev protein; rev; enhances nuclear export of unspliced and incompletely spliced viral mRNAs
   4755..4872    +  misc_feature   cPPT/CTS: central polypurine tract and central termination sequence of HIV-1
   4902..5277    +  promoter       TRE3G promoter: 3rd-generation Tet-responsive promoter that can be activated by binding of Tet-On® 3G
   5323..5347    +  protein_bind   attB1: mutant version of attB; recombination site for the Gateway® BP reaction BP Clonase™
   5371..5436    +  CDS            3xFLAG: three tandem FLAG® epitope tags, followed by an enterokinase cleavage site
   5446..5766    +  CDS            DD: destabilization domain that can be stabilized by Shield1 in the ProteoTuner™ system L106P mutant of FKBP12
   5778..6704    +  CDS            ERT2: mutated ligand-binding domain of the human estrogen receptor (Feil et al., 1997)
   6715..7422    +  CDS            mCherry: mCherry is a basic (constitutively fluorescent) red fluorescent protein published in 2004, derived from Discosoma sp.. It is reported to be a very rapidly-maturing monomer with low acid sensitivity.
   7435..8751    +  CDS            TERF1: TERF1_HUMAN - Also known as PIN2, TRBF1, TRF, TRF1. Experimental evidence at protein level: Swiss-Prot protein existence level 1. Binds the telomeric double-stranded 5'-TTAGGG-3' repeat and negatively regulates telomere length. Involved in the regulation of the mitotic spindle. Component of the shelterin complex (telosome) that is involved in the regulation of telomere length and protection. Shelterin associates with arrays of double-stranded 5'-TTAGGG-3' repeats added by telomerase and protects chromosome ends; without its protective activity, telomeres are no longer hidden from the DNA damag
   8791..9378    +  CDS            FokI cleavage domain: nonspecific DNA cleavage domain of the FokI endonuclease (Li et al., 1992) must dimerize to be catalytically active
   9401..9425    -  protein_bind   attB2: mutant version of attB; recombination site for the Gateway® BP reaction BP Clonase™
   9456..10044   +  misc_feature   WPRE: woodchuck hepatitis virus posttranscriptional regulatory element
  10058..10557   +  promoter       PGK promoter: mouse phosphoglycerate kinase 1 promoter
  10578..11177   +  CDS            PuroR: puromycin N-acetyltransferase; pac from Streptomyces alboniger; confers resistance to puromycin
  11245..11382   +  CDS            nef (fragment): NEF_HV1LA - Experimental evidence at protein level: Swiss-Prot protein existence level 1. Extracellular Nef protein targets CD4(+) T-lymphocytes for apoptosis by interacting with CXCR4 surface receptors. From Human immunodeficiency virus type 1 group M subtype B (isolate Lai) (HIV-1).
  11368..11548   +  LTR            5' LTR (truncated): truncated 5' long terminal repeat (LTR) from HIV-1
  11620..11741   +  polyA_signal   SV40 poly(A) signal: SV40 polyadenylation signal
  11760..11781   +  rep_origin     SV40 ori (fragment): SV40 origin of replication
  11781..73      +  rep_origin     SV40 ori (across the origin): SV40 origin of replication
