[The description below was written by a language model from this plasmid's Addgene catalogue record and pLannotate feature annotations shown in this document.]
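Description:
pLenti CMV TRE3G Puro FLAG-DD-ER-mCherry-TRF1-FokI D450A is an 11.8 kb lentiviral transfer plasmid for doxycycline-inducible expression of a telomere-targeted, catalytically dead FokI fusion in mammalian cells. It is maintained in E. coli through a high-copy ColE1/pUC-type origin with ampicillin resistance, and also carries an f1 origin. The viral portion has a third-generation layout: an RSV promoter drives a truncated HIV-1 5' LTR, followed by the Ψ packaging signal, a gag fragment, the RRE for Rev-dependent export, and the cPPT/CTS. A second truncated LTR and an SV40 polyadenylation signal close the genome. Downstream of the insert sit a WPRE, which enhances transcript expression, and a mouse PGK promoter driving puromycin N-acetyltransferase for selection of transduced cells.

The payload, introduced by Gateway recombination and flanked by attB1 and attB2, is a single open reading frame under the TRE3G promoter, so transcription requires a Tet-On 3G transactivator, which is not among the annotated features and would have to be supplied separately. The fusion reads 3xFLAG, an FKBP12-derived destabilization domain (stabilized by Shield1), the ERT2 estrogen receptor ligand-binding domain (which typically confers tamoxifen-dependent nuclear entry), mCherry, human TRF1 (TERF1) and the FokI cleavage domain. These layers give control at the transcriptional, protein-stability and localization levels, while mCherry and FLAG allow visualization and detection. TRF1 binds double-stranded TTAGGG repeats and so tethers the nuclease domain to telomeres. According to the record, the D450A substitution inactivates FokI, and the construct serves as the nuclease-dead control for the wild-type TRF1-FokI version. The feature table does not annotate the mutation itself.
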