Addgene plasmid #207953: pLenti CMV TRE3G Puro FLAG-DD-ER-mCherry-TRF1-FokI D450A
Purpose: nuclease inactive control for TRF1FokI WT
Depositing lab: Roger Greenberg. Depositing organization: University of Pennsylvania. Publication: Break-induced telomere synthesis underlies alternative telomere maintenance. Dilley RL, Verma P, Cho NW, Winters HD, Wondisford AR, Greenberg RA. Nature. 2016 Nov 3;539(7627):54-58. doi: 10.1038/nature20099. Epub 2016 Oct 19. PubMed 27760120.
Backbone
  Vector backbone: pLenti-CMV-TRE3G
  Backbone manufacturer: takara
  Total vector size (bp): 11843
  Vector type: Mammalian Expression, Lentiviral
  Selectable markers: Puromycin
Growth in bacteria
  Bacterial resistance: Ampicillin, 100 μg/mL
  Growth temperature: 37°C
  Growth strain: NEB Stable
  Copy number: High Copy
Gene/Insert
  Gene/Insert name: TRF1
  Species: H. sapiens (human)
  Entrez Gene: TERF1 (a.k.a. PIN2, TRBF1, TRF, TRF1, hTRF1-AS, t-TRF1)
  Promoter: TRE3G
  Tag / fusion protein: Flag, DD, ER, mCherry (N terminal on insert); FokI (D450A) (C terminal on insert)
  Cloning method: Gateway Cloning
  Sequencing primers: 5′ GTTTGTACAAAAAAGCAGGC; 3′ CTTTCACAAATTTTGTAATC
Terms and licenses: Academic/Nonprofit Terms; Industry Terms: Not Available to Industry
How to cite: pLenti CMV TRE3G Puro FLAG-DD-ER-mCherry-TRF1-FokI D450A was a gift from Roger Greenberg (Addgene plasmid # 207953 ; http://n2t.net/addgene:207953 ; RRID:Addgene_207953)
